Addgene plasmid #16798: XE126 Rfz1myc CS2+
Depositing lab: Randall Moon. Depositing organization: University of Washington.
Backbone
  Vector backbone: pCS2+
  Backbone size w/o insert (bp): 4095
  Vector type: Xenopus Expression
Growth in bacteria
  Bacterial resistance: Ampicillin, 100 μg/mL
  Growth temperature: 37°C
  Growth strain: DH5alpha
  Copy number: High Copy
Gene/Insert
  Gene/Insert name: Rfz1 (alt names: fzd1; frizzled)
  Species: R. norvegicus (rat)
  Insert size (bp): 2044
  Entrez Gene: Fzd1
  Tag / fusion protein: myc
  Cloning method: Restriction Enzyme
  Sequencing primers: 5′ SP6
Terms and licenses: Academic/Nonprofit Terms; Industry Terms: Not Available to Industry
Depositor comments: Constructed by: Julia Yang-Snyder (subclone), Jeff Brown (tags), 4/19/96. Rfz1 from Henk Roelink. This sequence has a few differences from the published sequence. Sites listed in Rfz1 are not a complete list. MYC tag version made by Jeff Brown (2/98-3/98), inserted the epitope into the StyI site (1904). The MYC epitope has a BglII site in it. The 3' Sty site is destroyed by the tags, but the 5' site is intact. Epitope can be detected in PBS/Formaldehyde fixed tissue permeabilized with 0.2% Triton. The Myc tagged Rfz1 has been IP'd from a TBS/1% Triton buffer. Frizzled tends to ppt out of SDS sample buffer when boiled, so either warm samples to ~70 degrees Celsius for a few minutes before loading samples or use a strong denaturing loading buffer and incubate the samples at room temp for half an hour before loading. The StyI site is in the 3rd extracellular loop of the protein.
How to cite: XE126 Rfz1myc CS2+ was a gift from Randall Moon (Addgene plasmid # 16798 ; http://n2t.net/addgene:16798 ; RRID:Addgene_16798)
