[The description below was written by a language model from this plasmid's Addgene catalogue record.]
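Description:
XE126 Rfz1myc CS2+ is a Xenopus expression plasmid built on the pCS2+ backbone (about 4.1 kb without insert) and carrying a roughly 2.0 kb insert encoding rat (Rattus norvegicus) Frizzled-1 (Rfz1, Fzd1), a seven-pass transmembrane receptor of the Wnt signalling pathway. It is propagated in E. coli as a high-copy plasmid under ampicillin selection. No feature table accompanies the record, so the regulatory elements are not itemised. However, pCS2+ vectors generally place the insert downstream of a strong CMV-derived promoter for expression in vertebrate cells and embryos, with an SP6 promoter upstream that allows in vitro synthesis of capped mRNA for microinjection. The listed SP6 5′ sequencing primer is consistent with this arrangement.

The receptor carries an internal myc epitope rather than a terminal one. The tag was inserted at a StyI site near position 1904 of the insert, which the depositor places in the third extracellular loop of the protein. Insertion destroyed the 3′ StyI site but left the 5′ site intact, and the epitope itself introduces a BglII site, which provides a convenient diagnostic for the tagged version. The depositor notes that the Rfz1 sequence differs in a few places from the published sequence. According to the comments, the myc epitope can be detected in fixed, detergent-permeabilised tissue, and the tagged receptor has been immunoprecipitated from a Triton-containing buffer. Frizzled also tends to precipitate when boiled in SDS sample buffer. The construct therefore suits expression, localisation and biochemical studies of Frizzled-1, typically in Xenopus embryos.
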