>Addgene plasmid #16798 | XE126 Rfz1myc CS2+ | addgene partial sequence | sequence record 23396 | SP6 5'-ATTTAGGTGACACTATAG-3'
TGAGGATCTCCCGAACACAGTGGGAACTGCCACCCGCCACGCCGCTGCCTGCCCTAGCCGACCGGCGCCG
AGGAGGGAGCCGAAAAAGTATGGCTGAGGAGGCGGTGCCTAGCGAGTCCCGGGCCGCCGGCCGGCCGAGC
TTGGAACTTTGTGCCGTAGCACTCCCCGGCCGGCGGGAGGAGGTGGGGCACCAGGACACGGCTGGCCACC
GCCGGCCCCGGGCTGACTCCCGGTGCTGGGCTAGAGGGCTACTGCTGCTTCTTTGGCTGCTGGAGGCTCC
TCTGCTTTTGGGGGTCCGAGCGCAGGCGGCGGGCCAGGTATCCGGGCCGGGCCAGCAAGCTCCGCCGCCG
CCCCAGCCACAGCAGGGCGGGCAGCAGTACAACGGCGAACGGGGCATCTCCATCCCGGACCACGGCTACT
GTCAGCCCATCTCCATCCCGCTGTGCACGGACATCGCGTACAATCAGACCATCATGCCCAACCTGCTGGG
CCACACGAATCAGGAGGACGCCGGCCTGGAGGTGCACCAGTTCTACCCGTTGGTGAAGGTGCAGTGCTCA
GCCGAGCTCAAGTTCTTCCTGTGCTCCATGTACGCGCCTGTGTGCACGGTACTGGAGCAGGCGCTGCCTC
CCTGCCGCTCCCTGTGCGAGCGCGCGCGCCAGGGCTGCGAGGCACTCATGAACAAGTTCGGCTTCCAGTG
GCCAGACACGCTCAAGTGCGAGAAGTTCCCTGTGCACGGCGCANGAAANCTGTGCGTGGGCCANAACA
